>Addgene plasmid #147264 | pAc5.1B-EGFP-DmNot3-mut2-dsRNAres_Q | depositor full sequence | sequence record 289711 | Full Sequence
CTTCAAGGAATTAATTCTATATTCTAAAAACACAAATGATACTTCTAAAAAAAATCATGAATGGCATCAA
CTCTGAATCAAATCTTTGCAGATGCACCTACTTCTCATTTCCACTGTCACATCATTTTTCCAGATCTCGC
TGCCTGTTATGTGGCCCACAAACCAAGACACGTTTTATGGCCATTAAAGCTGGCTGATCGTCGCCAAACA
CCAAATACATATCAATATGTACATTCGAGAAAGAAGCGATCAAAGAAGCGTCTTCGGGCGAGTAGGAGAA
TGCGGAGGAGAAGGAGAACGAGCTGATCTAGTATCTCTCCACAATCCAATGCCAACTGACCAACTGGCCA
TATTCGGAGCAATTTGAAGCCAATTTCCATCGCCTGGCGATCGCTCCATTCTTGGCTATATGTTTTTCAC
CGTTCCCGGGGCCATTTTCAAAGACTCGTCGGTAAGATAAGATTGTGTCACTCGCTGTCTCTCTTCATTT
GTCGAAGAATGCTGAGGAATTTCGCGATGACGTCGGCGAGTATTTTGAAGAATGAGAATAATTTGTATTT
ATACGAAAATCAGTTAGTGGAATTTTCTACAAAAACATGTTATCTATAGATAATTTTGTTGCAAAATATG
TTGACTATGACAAAGATTGTATGTATATACCTTTAATGTATTCTCATTTTCTTATGTATTTATAATGGCA
ATGATGATACTGATGATATTTTAAGATGATGCCAGACCACAGGCTGATTTCTGCGTCTTTTGCCGAACGC
AGTGCATGTGCGGTTGTTGTTTTTTGGAATAGTTTCAATTTTCGGACTGTCCGCTTTGATTTCAGTTTCT
TGGCTTATTCAAAAAGCAAAGTAAAGCCAAAAAAGCGAGATGGCAATACCAAATGCGGCAAAACGGTAGT
GGAAGGAAAGGGGTGCGGGGCAGCGGAAGGAAGGGTGGGGCGGGGCGTGGCGGGGTCTGTGGCTGGGCGC
GACGTCACCGACGTTGGAGCCACTCCTTTGACCATGTGTGCGTGTGTGTATTATTCGTGTCTCGCCACTC
GCCGGTTGTTTTTTTCTTTTTATCTCGCTCTCTCTAGCGCCATCTCGTACGCATGCTCAACGCACCGCAT
GTTGCCGTGTCCTTTATGCGTCATTTTGGCTCGAAATAGGCAATTATTTAAACAAAGATTAGTCAACGAA
AACGCTAAAATAAATAAGTCTACAATATGGTTACTTATTGCCATGTGTGTGCAGCCAACGATAGCAACAA
AAGCAACAACACAGTGGCTTTCCCTCTTTCACTTTTTGTTTGCAAGCGCGTGCGAGCAAGACGGCACGAC
CGGCAAACGCAATTACGCTGACAAAGAGCAGACGAAGTTTTGGCCGAAAAACATCAAGGCGCCTGATACG
AATGCATTTGCAATAACAATTGCGATATTTAATATTGTTTATGAAGCTGTTTGACTTCAAAACACACAAA
AAAAAAAATAAAACAAATTATTTGAAAGAGAATTAGGAATCGGACAGCTTATCGTTACGGGCTAACAGCA
CACCGAGACGAAATAGCTTACCTGACGTCACAGCCTCTGGAAGAACTGCCGCCAAGCAGAGAGAGAGAGA
AAAAGAGGGAGAGCAGCTTAGACCGCATGTGCTTGTGTGTGAGGCGTCTCTCTCTTCGTCTCCTGTTTGC
GCAAACGCATAGACTGCACTGAGAAAATCGATTACCTATTTTTTATGAATGAATATTTGCACTATTACTA
TTCAAAACTATTAAGATAGCAATCACATTCAATAGCCAAATACTATACCACCTGAGCGATGCAACGAAAT
GATCAATTTGAGCAAAAATGCTGCATATTTAGGACGGCATCATTATAGAAATGCTTCTTGCTGTGTACTT
TTCTCTCGTCTGGCAGCTGTTTCGCCGTTATTGTTAAAACCGGCTTAAGTTAGGTGTGTTTTCTACGACT
AGTGATGCCCCTACTAGAAGATGTGTGTTGCACAAATGTCCCTGAATAACCAATTTGAAGTGCAGATAGC
AGTAAACGTAAGCTAATATGAATATTATTTAACTGTAATGTTTTAATATCGCTGGACATTACTAATAAAC
CCACTATAAACACATGTACATATGTATGTTTTGGCATACAATGAGTAGTTGGGGAAAAAATGTGTAAAAG
CACCGTGACCATCACAGCATAAAGATAACCAGCTGAAGTATCGAATATGAGTAACCCCCAAATTGAATCA
CATGCCGCAACTGATAGGACCCATGGAAGTACACTCTTCATGGCGATATACAAGACACACACAAGCACGA
ACACCCAGTTGCGGAGGAAATTCTCCGTAAATGAAAACCCAATCGGCGAACAATTCATACCCATATATGG
TAAAAGTTTTGAACGCGACTTGAGAGCGGAGAGCATTGCGGCTGATAAGGTTTTAGCGCTAAGCGGGCTT
TATAAAACGGGCTGCGGGACCAGTTTTCATATCACTACCGTTTGAGTTCTTGTGCTGTGTGGATACTCCT
CCCGACACAAAGCCGCTCCATCAGCCAGCAGTCGTCTAATCCAGAGACCCCGGATCGGGGTACCAACATG
GTGAGCAAGGGCGAGGAGCTGTTCACCGGGGTGGTGCCCATCCTGGTCGAGCTGGACGGCGACGTAAACG
GCCACAAGTTCAGCGTGTCCGGCGAGGGCGAGGGCGATGCCACCTACGGCAAGCTGACCCTGAAGTTCAT
CTGCACCACCGGCAAGCTGCCCGTGCCCTGGCCCACCCTCGTGACCACCCTGACCTACGGCGTGCAGTGC
TTCAGCCGCTACCCCGACCACATGAAGCAGCACGACTTCTTCAAGTCCGCCATGCCCGAAGGCTACGTCC
AGGAGCGCACCATCTTCTTCAAGGACGACGGCAACTACAAGACCCGCGCCGAGGTGAAGTTCGAGGGCGA
CACCCTGGTGAACCGCATCGAGCTGAAGGGCATCGACTTCAAGGAGGACGGCAACATCCTGGGGCACAAG
CTGGAGTACAACTACAACAGCCACAACGTCTATATCATGGCCGACAAGCAGAAGAACGGCATCAAGGTGA
ACTTCAAGATCCGCCACAACATCGAGGACGGCAGCGTGCAGCTCGCCGACCACTACCAGCAGAACACCCC
CATCGGCGACGGCCCCGTGCTGCTGCCCGACAACCACTACCTGAGCACCCAGTCCGCCCTGAGCAAAGAC
CCCAACGAGAAGCGCGATCACATGGTCCTGCTGGAGTTCGTGACCGCCGCCGGGATCACTCTCGGCATGG
ACGAGCTGTACAAGCCAAGCTTGATGGCTGCGACGAGAAAATTGCAAGGCGAAATTGATCGATGTTTAAA
AAAGGTAGCAGAGGGCGTTGAAACGTTTGAGGATATTTGGAAAAAAGTACACAATGCGACAAACACCAAT
CAGAAGCAAAAACATCTGCAGGAGAAGTATGAGGCAGACCTCAAAAAGGAAATCAAGGAATTGCAACGAC
TTCGCGACCAAATTAAATCATGGATTGCATCAGCTGAAATTAAGGATAAGAGCTCCCTTCTTGAGAATCG
ACGTCTCATTGAAACACAAATGGAACGCTTTAAGGTGGTTGAGCGCGAGACGAAAACAAAAGCCTACTCC
AAGGAAGGCTTGGGGGCTGCACAAAAAATGGACCCAGCTCAACGCATCAAGGATGATGCGCGTAACTGGC
TAACGTCCAGTATTTCGAGCTTGCAGATTCAGATCGATCAATACGAATCCGAAATTGAGAGCCTGCTGGC
CGGAAAGAAAAAGCGCCTAGACCGTGATAAACAAGAACGTATGGACGATCTTCGCGGCAAACTGGATCGT
CACAAATTCCATATTACCAAATTGGAGACATTGCTGCGATTGTTGGATAACGATGGAGTGGAGGCTGAAC
AAGTTAATAAAATTAAGGATGACGTGGAGTATTATATCGACAGTAGCCAGGAACCCGATTTCGAAGAGAA
CGAATTTATTTATGACGACATTATCGGATTGGACGAGGTCGAACTTTCGGGAACCGCCACGACCGATTCC
AATAATTCCAATGAAACCTCCGGAAGTCCCTCCTCGGTGACGAGCGGCGGATCGCCCAGTCAAAGCCCAG
TGACCGTCCAGCAGATCCTAAATACAAGCAGCCAAGGTGCTGCCTCGTCCGGCTCCTCCGCTGCCTCCGC
TGCGTTGTTCCAACAACAATTGACCGCCGCTCAGTCCAACGGAAATAACGTCGGATATGCCTCCGATACG
TCGGCTGCCTCATCCTCAGCCACCACCTCAACCGACCCAGCCGGAGGAACGGTCGCCGTTAACTGCGTCG
GCGGTCTTGCTGACAAGCGTAATAAGAGCAGCGAAAGCAATGCCCTAAAATTGAAACCACAACCTCATCA
ACTTATAAAACCTACCCCTGTACGAGCCACGGCCAAGCTGCCTCTGAGCAGTGATACCCAAGTCAATAAG
ATTGTCAGTTCAACTCCCAGCAAAAATCAGCAACAGCTGCCTACAGCAGCTTCAATCGTTGCAACCTCCG
CTATGCAATCGCAAAGCAGTATCGGAAGTTGCAGCTCCACTGGAGGAACGGGAGCATCTCAATCAGCTTC
TAGTGGTAACAATCCTGGTAACAATCCTGCGGTTCAGCCAAATGCTCCAACGCCTGGTCAAAGCGGCATT
GCCGCTGCAGCAGCTTCGACTAATGTTGTTTCGGCGACGATTGTGAGCAGCGCCAATGTTCAAGGCCAAT
CTGTGATCCAACCAACACCAACAATTGCATTTGCTGCAGTAGCAAAACACAATACATCACTCCTGGAAAA
TGGTCCTGTTTTGCAACAGCAACTAGCAGTAACTCCTACTGTGGCAGCTATCGTAGGAGCTGGAACGCAG
GCGCAGCAAAAACATGTGCCACCATTATCCAATCTTCAAACAAATTCCCCTCACATACAAAATGGTCTTC
CTGTCTCGGACAGTACTAATGACAACAGCTGCAATGTCGTCGATACGATTTCTCTAAAAACAATGGCACA
GGATGCTATTAATCGATCTGCGATCGATCCTAATTCACTGAATCAGCAGCAAACAAGCAGCATCGATCTG
AGACAGCCGCAGTCGCAGAAATCACTTCTCCAACATTTCAACTCTGAAACCAACACGAATCAACAGCAAT
TGACATCGCAGCAGCAGCAACAGCTTCAGAATAACTCCCTTGCTGCGACCACAGGTTCTAACAACGGAAC
TTCAACTGGTAGTGGTCTCATGAATGTAGCAAACGCTACTGGTCAGCCTATCAGCGGCAATGCCAAAACG
CATGCGTGCCAACCCCAACAGATGGCCACGACGGAAGCGCACATTCCCACACTGCTTGGTGTGACACCAC
TTGGGCCAACACCACTTCAAAAGGAGCACCAAATGCAGTTCCAAATGATGGAAGCTGCCTACTATCACCT
GCCACAGCCTATGGACACGGAAAAGCTACAAACGTACTTTCATCGCGCACCAGTGCTCACGCCATCGCAC
TATCCCCAGGCACAGATGCCAATATATGATACAGTTGAGTTTTATCAACGACTCTCAACGGCGGCCCTTT
TTGCTGTGTTCTACTATATGGAGGGCTCCAAGGCCCAGTATCTAGCGGCCAAGGCCTTAAAAAAGCAGAG
CTGGCGTTTCCACACAAAGTATATGATGTGGTTTCAAAGGCACGAGGAGCCGAAGATTATCAACGATGAT
TACGAACAGGGTACGTACATCTATTTTGATTATGAAAAGTGGAGTCAGCGAAAGAAGGAGGGATTCACCT
TTGAATACAAGTACTTAGAGGACAAGGAGCTGAATTGAGGCGGCCGCTCGAGTCTAGAGGGCCCGCGGTT
CGAAGGTAAGCCTATCCCTAACCCTCTCCTCGGTCTCGATTCTACGCGTACCGGTCATCATCACCATCAC
CATTGAGTTTAAACCCGCTGATCAGCCTCGACTGTGCCTTCTAAGGCCTGAGCTCGCTGATCAGCCTCGA
TCGAGGATCCAGACATGATAAGATACATTGATGAGTTTGGACAAACCACAACTAGAATGCAGTGAAAAAA
ATGCTTTATTTGTGAAATTTGTGATGCTATTGCTTTATTTGTAACCATTATAAGCTGCAATAAACAAGTT
AACAACAACAATTGCATTCATTTTATGTTTCAGGTTCAGGGGGAGGTGTGGGAGGTTTTTTAAAGCAAGT
AAAACCTCTACAAATGTGGTATGGCTGATTATGATCAGTCGACCGATGCCCTTGAGAGCCTTCAACCCAG
TCAGCTCCTTCCGGTGGGCGCGGGGCATGACTATCGTCGCCGCACTTATGACTGTCTTCTTTATCATGCA
ACTCGTAGGACAGGTGCCGGCAGCGCTCTGGGTCATTTTCGGCGAGGACCGCTTTCGCTGGAGCGCGACG
ATGATCGGCCTGTCGCTTGCGGTATTCGGAATCTTGCACGCCCTCGCTCAAGCCTTCGTCACTGGTCCCG
CCACCAAACGTTTCGGCGAGAAGCAGGCCATTATCGCCGGCATGGCGGCCGACGCGCTGGGCTACGTCTT
GCTGGCGTTCGCGACGCGAGGCTGGATGGCCTTCCCCATTATGATTCTTCTCGCTTCCGGCGGCATCGGG
ATGCCCGCGTTGCAGGCCATGCTGTCCAGGCAGGTAGATGACGACCATCAGGGACAGCTTCAAGGATCGC
TCGCGGCTCTTACCAGCCAGCAAAAGGCCAGGAACCGTAAAAAGGCCGCGTTGCTGGCGTTTTTCCATAG
GCTCCGCCCCCCTGACGAGCATCACAAAAATCGACGCTCAAGTCAGAGGTGGCGAAACCCGACAGGACTA
TAAAGATACCAGGCGTTTCCCCCTGGAAGCTCCCTCGTGCGCTCTCCTGTTCCGACCCTGCCGCTTACCG
GATACCTGTCCGCCTTTCTCCCTTCGGGAAGCGTGGCGCTTTCTCAATGCTCACGCTGTAGGTATCTCAG
TTCGGTGTAGGTCGTTCGCTCCAAGCTGGGCTGTGTGCACGAACCCCCCGTTCAGCCCGACCGCTGCGCC
TTATCCGGTAACTATCGTCTTGAGTCCAACCCGGTAAGACACGACTTATCGCCACTGGCAGCAGCCACTG
GTAACAGGATTAGCAGAGCGAGGTATGTAGGCGGTGCTACAGAGTTCTTGAAGTGGTGGCCTAACTACGG
CTACACTAGAAGGACAGTATTTGGTATCTGCGCTCTGCTGAAGCCAGTTACCTTCGGAAAAAGAGTTGGT
AGCTCTTGATCCGGCAAACAAACCACCGCTGGTAGCGGTGGTTTTTTTGTTTGCAAGCAGCAGATTACGC
GCAGAAAAAAAGGATCTCAAGAAGATCCTTTGATCTTTTCTACGGGGTCTGACGCTCAGTGGAACGAAAA
CTCACGTTAAGGGATTTTGGTCATGAGATTATCAAAAAGGATCTTCACCTAGATCCTTTTAAATTAAAAA
TGAAGTTTTAAATCAATCTAAAGTATATATGAGTAAACTTGGTCTGACAGTTACCAATGCTTAATCAGTG
AGGCACCTATCTCAGCGATCTGTCTATTTCGTTCATCCATAGTTGCCTGACTCCCCGTCGTGTAGATAAC
TACGATACGGGAGGGCTTACCATCTGGCCCCAGTGCTGCAATGATACCGCGAGACCCACGCTCACCGGCT
CCAGATTTATCAGCAATAAACCAGCCAGCCGGAAGGGCCGAGCGCAGAAGTGGTCCTGCAACTTTATCCG
CCTCCATCCAGTCTATTAATTGTTGCCGGGAAGCTAGAGTAAGTAGTTCGCCAGTTAATAGTTTGCGCAA
CGTTGTTGCCATTGCTGCAGGCATCGTGGTGTCACGCTCGTCGTTTGGTATGGCTTCATTCAGCTCCGGT
TCCCAACGATCAAGGCGAGTTACATGATCCCCCATGTTGTGCAAAAAAGCGGTTAGCTCCTTCGGTCCTC
CGATCGTTGTCAGAAGTAAGTTGGCCGCAGTGTTATCACTCATGGTTATGGCAGCACTGCATAATTCTCT
TACTGTCATGCCATCCGTAAGATGCTTTTCTGTGACTGGTGAGTACTCAACCAAGTCATTCTGAGAATAG
TGTATGCGGCGACCGAGTTGCTCTTGCCCGGCGTCAACACGGGATAATACCGCGCCACATAGCAGAACTT
TAAAAGTGCTCATCATTGGAAAACGTTCTTCGGGGCGAAAACTCTCAAGGATCTTACCGCTGTTGAGATC
CAGTTCGATGTAACCCACTCGTGCACCCAACTGATCTTCAGCATCTTTTACTTTCACCAGCGTTTCTGGG
TGAGCAAAAACAGGAAGGCAAAATGCCGCAAAAAAGGGAATAAGGGCGACACGGAAATGTTGAATACTCA
TACTCTTCCTTTTTCAATATTATTGAAGCATTTATCAGGGTTATTGTCTCATGAGCGGATACATATTTGA
ATGTATTTAGAAAAATAAACAAATAGGGGTTCCGCGCACATTTCCCCGAAAAGTGCCACCTGACGTCTAA
GAAACCATTATTATCATGACATTAACCTATAAAAATAGGCGTATCACGAGGCCCTTTCGT
Features (pLannotate 1.2.2; 9 found; start..end, strand, type, name):
     56..2568    +  promoter       Ac5 promoter: Drosophila melanogaster actin 5C promoter
   2588..3304    +  CDS            EGFP: EGFP is a basic (constitutively fluorescent) green fluorescent protein published in 1996, derived from Aequorea victoria. It is reported to be a rapidly-maturing weak dimer with moderate acid sensitivity.
   5885..5926    +  CDS            V5 tag: epitope tag from simian virus 5
   6026..6160    -  polyA_signal   SV40 poly(A) signal: SV40 polyadenylation signal
   6183..6267    -  CDS            large T antigen (fragment): large T antigen from SV40 (simian virus 40)
   6268..6738    +  CDS            TcR (fragment): tetracycline efflux protein; tet; confers resistance to tetracycline
   6782..7370    -  rep_origin     ori: high-copy-number ColE1/pMB1/pBR322/pUC origin of replication
   7541..8401    -  CDS            AmpR: β-lactamase; bla; confers resistance to ampicillin, carbenicillin, and related antibiotics
   8402..8506    -  promoter       AmpR promoter: bla
