[The description below was written by a language model from this plasmid's Addgene catalogue record and pLannotate feature annotations shown in this document.]
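Description:
pAc5.1B-EGFP-DmNot3-mut2-dsRNAres_Q is an 8.6 kb insect expression plasmid. The catalogue lists the backbone as unknown, although the name and the annotated parts point to a pAc5.1-type vector. It is propagated in E. coli through a ColE1/pUC-family origin and selected with ampicillin via the β-lactamase gene and its bla promoter. The origin is annotated as high-copy type, whereas the repository entry lists the plasmid as low copy. Short fragments of a tetracycline resistance gene and of SV40 large T antigen are also detected; these appear to be non-functional backbone remnants. No marker for selection in insect cells is annotated.

The expression cassette is driven by the Drosophila melanogaster actin 5C (Ac5) promoter, a strong constitutive promoter commonly used in fly cell lines. An EGFP coding sequence lies directly downstream, followed by an unannotated stretch of about 2.6 kb that presumably holds the DmNot3 (CG8426) insert, giving an N-terminally EGFP-tagged protein. Not3 is a subunit of the CCR4-NOT complex. A V5 epitope tag sequence and an SV40 polyadenylation signal follow, but the record does not show whether the V5 tag is translated in frame or lies after a stop codon.

The "mut2" designation indicates a mutant version, but the record does not define the changes; the only mutation listed is one silent difference from the reference transcript. "dsRNAres" suggests the coding sequence was altered to escape dsRNA-mediated knockdown. This design is typically used for complementation assays, where the endogenous protein is depleted by RNAi and replaced with a tagged variant. The stated purpose is simply insect expression of this variant, and the deposited sequence may be theoretical.
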