Addgene plasmid #147264: pAc5.1B-EGFP-DmNot3-mut2-dsRNAres_Q
Purpose: Insect Expression of DmNot3-mut2-dsRNAres
Depositing lab: Elisa Izaurralde. Depositing organization: Max Planck Institute for Developmental Biology.
Backbone
  Vector backbone: Unknown
  Vector type: Insect Expression
Growth in bacteria
  Bacterial resistance: Ampicillin, 100 μg/mL
  Growth temperature: 37°C
  Growth strain: DH5alpha
  Copy number: Low Copy
Gene/Insert
  Gene/Insert name: DmNot3-mut2-dsRNAres (alt names: leathal (2)NC136; CG8426)
  Species: D. melanogaster (fly)
  Mutation: one silent mutation compared to the sequence given by NCBI: NM_136332.2.
  Entrez Gene: Not3 (a.k.a. Dmel_CG8426, CG8426, CNOT3, Dmel\CG8426, NOT3, NOT3.5, NOT3/5, l(2)NC136, not3, not3/5)
  Cloning method: Unknown
Terms and licenses: Academic/Nonprofit Terms; Industry Terms: Not Available to Industry
Depositor comments: Plasmids from this collection were made available to the research community and donated after the lab closed. Please note that the sequence provided by the depositing laboratory may be theoretical/predicted or based on Sanger sequencing results. There may be discrepancies between sequencing results obtained by Addgene and the depositor sequence. If an Addgene verified sequence is not available, please contact before placing your order to request that our lab fully sequence the plasmid.
How to cite: pAc5.1B-EGFP-DmNot3-mut2-dsRNAres_Q was a gift from Elisa Izaurralde (Addgene plasmid # 147264 ; http://n2t.net/addgene:147264 ; RRID:Addgene_147264)
